>Addgene plasmid #246277 | pCAGGS-3HA-Evi5l | addgene full sequence | sequence record 488609 | Addgene NGS Result
GTGCCACCTGGGTCGATCGACATTGATTATTGACTAGTTATTAATAGTAATCAATTACGGGGTCATTAGT
TCATAGCCCATATATGGAGTTCCGCGTTACATAACTTACGGTAAATGGCCCGCCTGGCTGACCGCCCAAC
GACCCCCGCCCATTGACGTCAATAATGACGTATGTTCCCATAGTAACGCCAATAGGGACTTTCCATTGAC
GTCAATGGGTGGAGTATTTACGGTAAACTGCCCACTTGGCAGTACATCAAGTGTATCATATGCCAAGTAC
GCCCCCTATTGACGTCAATGACGGTAAATGGCCCGCCTGGCATTATGCCCAGTACATGACCTTATGGGAC
TTTCCTACTTGGCAGTACATCTACGTATTAGTCATCGCTATTACCATGGTCGAGGTGAGCCCCACGTTCT
GCTTCACTCTCCCCATCTCCCCCCCCTCCCCACCCCCAATTTTGTATTTATTTATTTTTTAATTATTTTG
TGCAGCGATGGGGGCGGGGGGGGGGGGGGGGCGCGCGCCAGGCGGGGCGGGGCGGGGCGAGGGGCGGGGC
GGGGCGAGGCGGAGAGGTGCGGCGGCAGCCAATCAGAGCGGCGCGCTCCGAAAGTTTCCTTTTATGGCGA
GGCGGCGGCGGCGGCGGCCCTATAAAAAGCGAAGCGCGCGGCGGGCGGGAGTCGCTGCGCGCTGCCTTCG
CCCCGTGCCCCGCTCCGCCGCCGCCTCGCGCCGCCCGCCCCGGCTCTGACTGACCGCGTTACTCCCACAG
GTGAGCGGGCGGGACGGCCCTTCTCCTCCGGGCTGTAATTAGCGCTTGGTTTAATGACGGCTTGTTTCTT
TTCTGTGGCTGCGTGAAAGCCTTGAGGGGCTCCGGGAGGGCCCTTTGTGCGGGGGGAGCGGCTCGGGGGG
TGCGTGCGTGTGTGTGTGCGTGGGGAGCGCCGCGTGCGGCTCCGCGCTGCCCGGCGGCTGTGAGCGCTGC
GGGCGCGGCGCGGGGCTTTGTGCGCTCCGCAGTGTGCGCGAGGGGAGCGCGGCCGGGGGCGGTGCCCCGC
GGTGCGGGGGGGGCTGCGAGGGGAACAAAGGCTGCGTGCGGGGTGTGTGCGTGGGGGGGTGAGCAGGGGG
TGTGGGCGCGTCGGTCGGGCTGCAACCCCCCCTGCACCCCCCTCCCCGAGTTGCTGAGCACGGCCCGGCT
TCGGGTGCGGGGCTCCGTACGGGGCGTGGCGCGGGGCTCGCCGTGCCGGGCGGGGGGTGGCGGCAGGTGG
GGGTGCCGGGCGGGGCGGGGCCGCCTCGGGCCGGGGAGGGCTCGGGGGAGGGGCGCGGCGGCCCCCGGAG
CGCCGGCGGCTGTCGAGGCGCGGCGAGCCGCAGCCATTGCCTTTTATGGTAATCGTGCGAGAGGGCGCAG
GGACTTCCTTTGTCCCAAATCTGTGCGGAGCCGAAATCTGGGAGGCGCCGCCGCACCCCCTCTAGCGGGC
GCGGGGCGAAGCGGTGCGGCGCCGGCAGGAAGGAAATGGGCGGGGAGGGCCTTCGTGCGTCGCCGCGCCG
CCGTCCCCTTCTCCCTCTCCAGCCTCGGGGCTGTCCGCGGGGGGACGGCTGCCTTCGGGGGGGACGGGGC
AGGGCGGGGTTCGGCTTCTGGCGTGTGACCGGCGGCTCTAGCTAGAGCCTCTGCTAACCATGTTCATGCC
TTCTTCTTTTTCCTACAGCTCCTGGGCAACGTGCTGGTTATTGTGCTGTCTCATCATTTTGGCAAAGAAT
TCGCTAGCGCTACCGGTGCCACCATGGCATACCCTTATGACGTACCAGATTACGCGGGATATCCCTACGA
TGTCCCCGATTACGCGCGTTATCCATATGACGTCCCGGACTATGCCGAATTCCTCGAGAGCCTGTCCACC
ATGGCAAGCCCCACTCTGAGCCCCGACTCCTCATCTCAGGAGGCCCTGTCAGCACCCACCTGCTCCCCAA
CCTCTGACTCCGAGAACCTCAGCCCAGATGAGCTAGAACTACTGGCCAAGCTTGAGGAGCAGAACCGGCT
CCTGGAAGCCGACTCCAAGTCCATGCGCTCCATGAATGGCTCCCGGAGGAACAGCGGCTCCTCCCTGGTA
TCCAGCTCCTCCGCCTCCTCCAACCTGAGCCACCTGGAGGAGGACACATGGATTCTCTGGGGCCGGATTG
CCAACGAGTGGGAGGAATGGCGGCGCAGAAAGGAAAAGCTACTCAAGGAGCTGATCCGAAAGGGCATCCC
ACACCACTTCCGGGCCATCGTTTGGCAGCTCCTGTGCAGTGCCACAGATATGCCCGTCAAAAACCAGTAC
TCCGAGCTCCTCAAGATGTCCTCACCATGTGAGAAGCTGATCCGAAGGGACATTGCCCGCACCTATCCAG
AGCATGAGTTCTTCAAAGGCCAGGACAGCCTGGGCCAGGAAGTCCTCTTCAATGTCATGAAGGCATACTC
CCTGGTTGATCGGGAGGTTGGATATTGCCAAGGCAGTGCCTTCATTGTGGGCTTACTCCTCATGCAGATG
CCTGAGGAAGAGGCCTTCTGTGTGTTTGTGCGGCTGATGCAGGAGTACCGGCTACGGGAGCTCTTCAAGC
CCAGCATGGCCGAGCTGGGACTCTGTATCTACCAGTTTGAATACATGCTGCAGGAGCAGCTTCCGGACCT
GAACACCCACTTCCGCTCACAGAGCTTCCACACATCCATGTATGCATCATCCTGGTTCCTCACGCTTTTC
CTCACCACCTTTCCCCTGCCTGTTGCTACCCGGGTCTTTGACATCTTTATGTATGAGGGACTGGAGATTG
TGTTCCGAGTCGGCCTTGCCCTGCTGCAAGTGAACCAGACAGAGCTGATGCAGCTGGACATGGAGGGCAT
GTCCCAGTACTTCCAGAGAGTGATCCCCCACCAGTTTGACAGCTGCCCAGACAAGCTGGTCCTCAAGGCT
TACCAGGTCAAGTACAACCCTAAAAAGATGAAGAGGCTGGAGAAGGAGTACGCAGCTATGAAGAGTAAGG
AGATGGAGGAGCAGATCGAGATCAAAAGGCTTCGAACAGAGAACCGGCTGCTCAAACAGCGGATTGAGAC
CCTAGAGAAGGAGAGCGCGGCCTTGGCTGATAGGTTAATCCAGGGACAAGTGACACGGGCACAGGAGGCT
GAGGAGAACTATGTCATCAAGCGGGAGTTGGCAGTAGTGAGACAACAATGTAGCTCGACTGCAGAGGACC
TTCAGAAAGCACAGAGTACCATTCGGCAGTTGCAAGAACAGCAGGAAAACCCTCGCCTAACAGAGGACTT
TGTTTCCCACCTGGAGACAGAACTGGAGCAGTCACGGTTACGGGAGACCGAGACTCTGGGGGCCCTTCGA
GAAATGCAGGACAAAGTTCTGGACATGGAAAAGAGAAACAGCTCACTGCCGGATGAGAACAATGTAGCCA
GGCTGCAGGAAGAACTCAAGGCCCTCAAGGTGCGGGAGGGCGAGGCCGTAGCCTCTGCGCGGGAACTGAA
GCTGCAGCTGCAGGAGCTCTCAGACACCTGGCAGGCTCATGTTTCCCGCGGTGGCCGCTGGAAGGAGTCC
CCGCGGAAGCTGGTCCTGGGAGAGTTACAGGATGAGCTCATGACTATGCGTTTGCGTGAGGCACAGGCCC
TGGCGGATGGCCGTGAGTGGCGGCAGCGCGTGGTGGAACTGGAGACGCAGGACAACATCCACCGCAACCT
GCTGAACCGGGTGGAGGCGGAACGCGCGGCTCTGCAGGAGAAGTTGCAGTACCTGGCAGCACAGAACAAG
GGACTCCAGACTCAGCTCAGCGAAAGCCGCCGCAAGCAGGCCGAGGCTGAGTGCAAGAGTAAGGAGGAAG
TGATGGCTGTGCGCCTTCGGGAGGCAGACAGCATGGCTGCAGTGGCGGAGATGAGGCAGCGCATCGCAGA
GCTGGAGATCCAGAGGGAGGAGGGCCGCATCCAGGGCCAGCTGAACCATTCGGATTCATCGCAGTACATC
CGTGAGCTGAAGGACCAGATTGAGGAGCTGAAGACTGAGGTTCGGTTGCTGAAAGGCCCACCCACATTCG
AGGACCCGCTGGCTTTCGATGGGCTGAGCCTAACGCGGCACCTGGACGAGGATTCGCTACCGTCTTCTGA
TGAGGAGCTGCTTGGTGTGGGTGTGGGCGTGGGCGTGGGCGCAGCCCTGCAGGACCCACTCTACCCTCTG
TCTCCCCGGGACGCACGCTTCTTCAGAAGTCTGGACCGGCCAGCCAAGGACAGCGAAGGCAGCTCAGACA
GCGATGCAGATGAGCTAGCCACGCCTTACAGCAACCAGGTCCTGGACAACTGAGCGGCCGCGACTCTAGA
GTCGACGGATCTTTTTCCCTCTGCCAAAAATTATGGGGACATCATGAAGCCCCTTGAGCATCTGACTTCT
GGCTAATAAAGGAAATTTATTTTCATTGCAATAGTGTGTTGGAATTTTTTGTGTCTCTCACTCGGAAGGA
CATATGGGAGGGCAAATCATTTAAAACATCAGAATGAGTATTTGGTTTAGAGTTTGGCAACATATGCCCA
TATGCTGGCTGCCATGAACAAAGGTTGGCTATAAAGAGGTCATCAGTATATGAAACAGCCCCCTGCTGTC
CATTCCTTATTCCATAGAAAAGCCTTGACTTGAGGTTAGATTTTTTTTATATTTTGTTTTGTGTTATTTT
TTTCTTTAACATCCCTAAAATTTTCCTTACATGTTTTACTAGCCAGATTTTTCCTCCTCTCCTGACTACT
CCCAGTCATAGCTGTCCCTCTTCTCTTATGGAGATCCCTCGACCTGCAGCCCAAGCTTGGCGTAATCATG
GTCATAGCTGTTTCCTGTGTGAAATTGTTATCCGCTCACAATTCCACACAACATACGAGCCGGAAGCATA
AAGTGTAAAGCCTGGGGTGCCTAATGAGTGAGCTAACTCACATTAATTGCGTTGCGCTCACTGCCCGCTT
TCCAGTCGGGAAACCTGTCGTGCCAGCGGATACGCATCTCAATTAGTCAGCAACCATAGTCCCGCCCCTA
ACTCCGCCCATCCCGCCCCTAACTCCGCCCAGTTCCGCCCATTCTCCGCCCCATGGCTGACTAATTTTTT
TTATTTATGCAGAGGCCGAGGCCGCCTCGGCCTCTGAGCTATTCCAGAAGTAGTGAGGAGGCTTTTTTGG
AGGCCTAGGCTTTTGCAAAAAGCTAACTTGTTTATTGCAGCTTATAATGGTTACAAATAAAGCAATAGCA
TCACAAATTTCACAAATAAAGCATTTTTTTCACTGCATTCTAGTTGTGGTTTGTCCAAACTCATCAATGT
ATCTTATCATGTCTCGATCCGCTGCATTAATGAATCGGCCAACGCGCGGGGAGAGGCGGTTTGCGTATTG
GGCGCTCTTCCGCTTCCTCGCTCACTGACTCGCTGCGCTCGGTCGTTCGGCTGCGGCGAGCGGTATCAGC
TCACTCAAAGGCGGTAATACGGTTATCCACAGAATCAGGGGATAACGCAGGAAAGAACATGTGAGCAAAA
GGCCAGCAAAAGGCCAGGAACCGTAAAAAGGCCGCGTTGCTGGCGTTTTTCCATAGGCTCCGCCCCCCTG
ACGAGCATCACAAAAATCGACGCTCAAGTCAGAGGTGGCGAAACCCGACAGGACTATAAAGATACCAGGC
GTTTCCCCCTGGAAGCTCCCTCGTGCGCTCTCCTGTTCCGACCCTGCCGCTTACCGGATACCTGTCCGCC
TTTCTCCCTTCGGGAAGCGTGGCGCTTTCTCATAGCTCACGCTGTAGGTATCTCAGTTCGGTGTAGGTCG
TTCGCTCCAAGCTGGGCTGTGTGCACGAACCCCCCGTTCAGCCCGACCGCTGCGCCTTATCCGGTAACTA
TCGTCTTGAGTCCAACCCGGTAAGACACGACTTATCGCCACTGGCAGCAGCCACTGGTAACAGGATTAGC
AGAGCGAGGTATGTAGGCGGTGCTACAGAGTTCTTGAAGTGGTGGCCTAACTACGGCTACACTAGAAGAA
CAGTATTTGGTATCTGCGCTCTGCTGAAGCCAGTTACCTTCGGAAAAAGAGTTGGTAGCTCTTGATCCGG
CAAACAAACCACCGCTGGTAGCGGTGGTTTTTTTGTTTGCAAGCAGCAGATTACGCGCAGAAAAAAAGGA
TCTCAAGAAGATCCTTTGATCTTTTCTACGGGGTCTGACGCTCAGTGGAACGAAAACTCACGTTAAGGGA
TTTTGGTCATGAGATTATCAAAAAGGATCTTCACCTAGATCCTTTTAAATTAAAAATGAAGTTTTAAATC
AATCTAAAGTATATATGAGTAAACTTGGTCTGACAGTTACCAATGCTTAATCAGTGAGGCACCTATCTCA
GCGATCTGTCTATTTCGTTCATCCATAGTTGCCTGACTCCCCGTCGTGTAGATAACTACGATACGGGAGG
GCTTACCATCTGGCCCCAGTGCTGCAATGATACCGCGAGACCCACGCTCACCGGCTCCAGATTTATCAGC
AATAAACCAGCCAGCCGGAAGGGCCGAGCGCAGAAGTGGTCCTGCAACTTTATCCGCCTCCATCCAGTCT
ATTAATTGTTGCCGGGAAGCTAGAGTAAGTAGTTCGCCAGTTAATAGTTTGCGCAACGTTGTTGCCATTG
CTACAGGCATCGTGGTGTCACGCTCGTCGTTTGGTATGGCTTCATTCAGCTCCGGTTCCCAACGATCAAG
GCGAGTTACATGATCCCCCATGTTGTGCAAAAAAGCGGTTAGCTCCTTCGGTCCTCCGATCGTTGTCAGA
AGTAAGTTGGCCGCAGTGTTATCACTCATGGTTATGGCAGCACTGCATAATTCTCTTACTGTCATGCCAT
CCGTAAGATGCTTTTCTGTGACTGGTGAGTACTCAACCAAGTCATTCTGAGAATAGTGTATGCGGCGACC
GAGTTGCTCTTGCCCGGCGTCAATACGGGATAATACCGCGCCACATAGCAGAACTTTAAAAGTGCTCATC
ATTGGAAAACGTTCTTCGGGGCGAAAACTCTCAAGGATCTTACCGCTGTTGAGATCCAGTTCGATGTAAC
CCACTCGTGCACCCAACTGATCTTCAGCATCTTTTACTTTCACCAGCGTTTCTGGGTGAGCAAAAACAGG
AAGGCAAAATGCCGCAAAAAAGGGAATAAGGGCGACACGGAAATGTTGAATACTCATACTCTTCCTTTTT
CAATATTATTGAAGCATTTATCAGGGTTATTGTCTCATGAGCGGATACATATTTGAATGTATTTAGAAAA
ATAAACAAATAGGGGTTCCGCGCACATTTCCCCGAAAA
Features (pLannotate 1.2.2; 18 found; start..end, strand, type, name):
     19..398     +  enhancer       CMV enhancer: human cytomegalovirus immediate early enhancer
    400..677     +  promoter       chicken β-actin promoter: No description available
    678..1698    +  intron         chimeric intron: chimera between introns from chicken β-actin and rabbit β-globin
   1696..1752    +  CDS            HBB (fragment): HBB_LEPEU - Experimental evidence at protein level: Swiss-Prot protein existence level 1. Involved in oxygen transport from the lung to the various peripheral tissues. From Lepus europaeus (European hare).
   1840..1865    +  CDS            3xHA (fragment): three tandem HA epitope tags
   1891..4320    +  CDS            EVI5L: EVI5L_HUMAN - Experimental evidence at protein level: Swiss-Prot protein existence level 1. Functions as a GTPase-activating protein (GAP) with a broad specificity. From Homo sapiens (Human).
   4415..4470    +  polyA_signal   β-globin poly(A) signal: rabbit β-globin polyadenylation signal (Gil and Proudfoot, 1987)
   4855..4871    -  protein_bind   lac operator: The lac repressor binds to the lac operator to inhibit transcription in E. coli. This inhibition can be relieved by adding lactose or isopropyl-β-D-thiogalactopyranoside (IPTG). lac repressor encoded by lacI
   4879..4909    -  promoter       lac promoter: promoter for the E. coli lac operon
   4924..4945    -  protein_bind   CAP binding site: CAP binding activates transcription in the presence of cAMP. E. coli catabolite activator protein
   4958..4997    -  CDS            lacI (fragment): lac repressor; lacI; The lac repressor binds to the lac operator to inhibit transcription in E. coli. This inhibition can be relieved by adding lactose or isopropyl-β-D-thiogalactopyranoside (IPTG).
   5004..5026    +  promoter       SV40 promoter (fragment): SV40 enhancer and early promoter
   5050..5185    +  rep_origin     SV40 ori: SV40 origin of replication
   5205..5326    +  polyA_signal   SV40 poly(A) signal: SV40 polyadenylation signal
   5341..5395    -  CDS            lacI (fragment): lac repressor; lacI; The lac repressor binds to the lac operator to inhibit transcription in E. coli. This inhibition can be relieved by adding lactose or isopropyl-β-D-thiogalactopyranoside (IPTG).
   5578..6166    -  rep_origin     ori: high-copy-number ColE1/pMB1/pBR322/pUC origin of replication
   6337..7197    -  CDS            AmpR: β-lactamase; bla; confers resistance to ampicillin, carbenicillin, and related antibiotics
   7198..7302    -  promoter       AmpR promoter: bla
