[The description below was written by a language model from this plasmid's Addgene catalogue record and pLannotate feature annotations shown in this document.]
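Description:
pCAGGS-3HA-Evi5l is a mammalian expression plasmid built on the pCAGGS backbone that drives strong constitutive expression of rat (R. norvegicus) Evi5l carrying an N-terminal triple HA epitope tag. The full sequenced record is about 7.3 kb, consistent with a roughly 4.8 kb backbone and a 2.5 kb insert. In E. coli it is maintained by a high-copy ColE1/pUC-type origin and selected through the β-lactamase (AmpR) gene with its own promoter, conferring ampicillin resistance. The record lists no mammalian selection marker, so the plasmid is suited to transient expression.

Expression comes from the composite CAG promoter, annotated here as the human cytomegalovirus immediate-early enhancer, the chicken β-actin promoter, and a chimeric chicken β-actin/rabbit β-globin intron, whose splicing generally improves mRNA yield. A short β-globin-derived fragment follows the intron, then the HA tag (only partly recognised by the annotation software) and the Evi5l open reading frame. The automated annotation labels the frame by homology to human EVI5L, a GTPase-activating protein of broad specificity, although the catalogue entry specifies the rat gene. Transcripts terminate at the rabbit β-globin polyadenylation signal. The backbone also retains remnants typical of pCAGGS: lac promoter/operator and lacI fragments, an SV40 promoter fragment, an SV40 origin that permits episomal replication in cells expressing large T antigen, and an SV40 poly(A) signal.

The stated purpose is to supply a Rab10 GAP. Overexpressing Evi5l would be expected to promote GTP hydrolysis on Rab10 and so reduce its activity. The associated work concerns Rab10 inactivation in AMPA receptor trafficking and dendritic spine enlargement during long-term potentiation. The HA tag allows detection of the protein by immunoblotting or immunostaining.
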