Addgene plasmid #246277: pCAGGS-3HA-Evi5l
Purpose: Rab10 GAP
Depositing lab: Ryohei Yasuda. Depositing organization: Max Planck Florida Institute. Publication: Rab10 inactivation promotes AMPAR trafficking and spine enlargement during long-term potentiation. Wang J, Nishiyama J, Parra-Bueno P, Okaz E, Oz G, Liu X, Watabe T, Suponitsky-Kroyter I, McGraw TE, Szatmari EM, Yasuda R. Elife. 2025 Sep 23;13:RP103879. doi: 10.7554/eLife.103879. PubMed 40986440.
Backbone
  Vector backbone: pCAGGS
  Backbone size w/o insert (bp): 4772
  Vector type: Mammalian Expression
Growth in bacteria
  Bacterial resistance: Ampicillin, 100 μg/mL
  Growth temperature: 37°C
  Growth strain: DH5alpha
  Copy number: High Copy
Gene/Insert
  Gene/Insert name: 3HA-Evi5l
  Species: R. norvegicus (rat)
  Insert size (bp): 2547
  Entrez Gene: RGD1561962
  Promoter: CAG
  Tag / fusion protein: 3HA (N terminal on insert)
  Cloning method: Restriction Enzyme; 5′ cloning site Unknown (unknown if destroyed)
Terms and licenses: Academic/Nonprofit Terms; Industry Terms: Not Available to Industry
How to cite: pCAGGS-3HA-Evi5l was a gift from Ryohei Yasuda (Addgene plasmid # 246277 ; http://n2t.net/addgene:246277 ; RRID:Addgene_246277)
